>Addgene plasmid #146530 | pAc5.1B-lambdaN-HA-DmNot4_187-1051_I | depositor full sequence | sequence record 288976 | Full Sequence
CTTCAAGGAATTAATTCTATATTCTAAAAACACAAATGATACTTCTAAAAAAAATCATGAATGGCATCAA
CTCTGAATCAAATCTTTGCAGATGCACCTACTTCTCATTTCCACTGTCACATCATTTTTCCAGATCTCGC
TGCCTGTTATGTGGCCCACAAACCAAGACACGTTTTATGGCCATTAAAGCTGGCTGATCGTCGCCAAACA
CCAAATACATATCAATATGTACATTCGAGAAAGAAGCGATCAAAGAAGCGTCTTCGGGCGAGTAGGAGAA
TGCGGAGGAGAAGGAGAACGAGCTGATCTAGTATCTCTCCACAATCCAATGCCAACTGACCAACTGGCCA
TATTCGGAGCAATTTGAAGCCAATTTCCATCGCCTGGCGATCGCTCCATTCTTGGCTATATGTTTTTCAC
CGTTCCCGGGGCCATTTTCAAAGACTCGTCGGTAAGATAAGATTGTGTCACTCGCTGTCTCTCTTCATTT
GTCGAAGAATGCTGAGGAATTTCGCGATGACGTCGGCGAGTATTTTGAAGAATGAGAATAATTTGTATTT
ATACGAAAATCAGTTAGTGGAATTTTCTACAAAAACATGTTATCTATAGATAATTTTGTTGCAAAATATG
TTGACTATGACAAAGATTGTATGTATATACCTTTAATGTATTCTCATTTTCTTATGTATTTATAATGGCA
ATGATGATACTGATGATATTTTAAGATGATGCCAGACCACAGGCTGATTTCTGCGTCTTTTGCCGAACGC
AGTGCATGTGCGGTTGTTGTTTTTTGGAATAGTTTCAATTTTCGGACTGTCCGCTTTGATTTCAGTTTCT
TGGCTTATTCAAAAAGCAAAGTAAAGCCAAAAAAGCGAGATGGCAATACCAAATGCGGCAAAACGGTAGT
GGAAGGAAAGGGGTGCGGGGCAGCGGAAGGAAGGGTGGGGCGGGGCGTGGCGGGGTCTGTGGCTGGGCGC
GACGTCACCGACGTTGGAGCCACTCCTTTGACCATGTGTGCGTGTGTGTATTATTCGTGTCTCGCCACTC
GCCGGTTGTTTTTTTCTTTTTATCTCGCTCTCTCTAGCGCCATCTCGTACGCATGCTCAACGCACCGCAT
GTTGCCGTGTCCTTTATGCGTCATTTTGGCTCGAAATAGGCAATTATTTAAACAAAGATTAGTCAACGAA
AACGCTAAAATAAATAAGTCTACAATATGGTTACTTATTGCCATGTGTGTGCAGCCAACGATAGCAACAA
AAGCAACAACACAGTGGCTTTCCCTCTTTCACTTTTTGTTTGCAAGCGCGTGCGAGCAAGACGGCACGAC
CGGCAAACGCAATTACGCTGACAAAGAGCAGACGAAGTTTTGGCCGAAAAACATCAAGGCGCCTGATACG
AATGCATTTGCAATAACAATTGCGATATTTAATATTGTTTATGAAGCTGTTTGACTTCAAAACACACAAA
AAAAAAAATAAAACAAATTATTTGAAAGAGAATTAGGAATCGGACAGCTTATCGTTACGGGCTAACAGCA
CACCGAGACGAAATAGCTTACCTGACGTCACAGCCTCTGGAAGAACTGCCGCCAAGCAGAGAGAGAGAGA
AAAAGAGGGAGAGCAGCTTAGACCGCATGTGCTTGTGTGTGAGGCGTCTCTCTCTTCGTCTCCTGTTTGC
GCAAACGCATAGACTGCACTGAGAAAATCGATTACCTATTTTTTATGAATGAATATTTGCACTATTACTA
TTCAAAACTATTAAGATAGCAATCACATTCAATAGCCAAATACTATACCACCTGAGCGATGCAACGAAAT
GATCAATTTGAGCAAAAATGCTGCATATTTAGGACGGCATCATTATAGAAATGCTTCTTGCTGTGTACTT
TTCTCTCGTCTGGCAGCTGTTTCGCCGTTATTGTTAAAACCGGCTTAAGTTAGGTGTGTTTTCTACGACT
AGTGATGCCCCTACTAGAAGATGTGTGTTGCACAAATGTCCCTGAATAACCAATTTGAAGTGCAGATAGC
AGTAAACGTAAGCTAATATGAATATTATTTAACTGTAATGTTTTAATATCGCTGGACATTACTAATAAAC
CCACTATAAACACATGTACATATGTATGTTTTGGCATACAATGAGTAGTTGGGGAAAAAATGTGTAAAAG
CACCGTGACCATCACAGCATAAAGATAACCAGCTGAAGTATCGAATATGAGTAACCCCCAAATTGAATCA
CATGCCGCAACTGATAGGACCCATGGAAGTACACTCTTCATGGCGATATACAAGACACACACAAGCACGA
ACACCCAGTTGCGGAGGAAATTCTCCGTAAATGAAAACCCAATCGGCGAACAATTCATACCCATATATGG
TAAAAGTTTTGAACGCGACTTGAGAGCGGAGAGCATTGCGGCTGATAAGGTTTTAGCGCTAAGCGGGCTT
TATAAAACGGGCTGCGGGACCAGTTTTCATATCACTACCGTTTGAGTTCTTGTGCTGTGTGGATACTCCT
CCCGACACAAAGCCGCTCCATCAGCCAGCAGTCGTCTAATCCAGAGACCCCGGATCGGGGTACCAACATG
GACGCACAAACACGACGACGTGAGCGTCGCGCTGAGAAACAAGCTCAATGGAAAGCTGCAAACGGTGGAT
CTCCTCCACATATGGCTTACCCATACGATGTTCCAGATTACGCTCCTCCAAGCTTGAATTCTGCAGATAT
CCAGCACAGTGGCGGCCGCTCGAGGATGACCAGCTTGGGGACAACCAAATACTGTAGCCACTTCATGAAG
AACCAGCAGTGTCCCAAGAGCGACTGCATGTACTTACATGAATTGGGCGATCCCGAGGCCAGTTTCACAA
AGGAGGAAATGCATCAGGGAAAGCACCTGGAGTACGAGAAGCGCCTGCACGATACTCTAATTGCGTCATT
GGGACCGAATGCAACAGGTATTGTAAATGTCGCGATTCCATCGTCATCGTCAGCGTCATCCTCGTCCTCT
GGATCGGGTACAAATGGTTCAAGTGCATCAGGTAATGCCCAGCAAAAGGAGGCCTGGCCAAGCTTATCGG
TCTCGCCCATCAATGGCAAAGAGGCGGCTGCCACTGCGACCAGTTCCAGTGGGAAAAGTAAACGGGAGAA
GCTGCGCAACGAGAAGAGGCACGAGAAGAACAAGGCGAAGAATAAGAACGGCAGCAATACAAACGCCAAT
GCCTCAAACAAGGAGAACTATGTTCCCGAAACGAGAAGCAGCACAAGTACTGAGACATTCGCAGAGGCTA
CGGCGGATGCACCGGCTTCCACCAAGGCAGAACCGCCGCAAGCCTCTAGCAATAGAACGAGGGCGGATCG
TGGAAAAGATCGGACCACGGCTAGTGCAAAGGAGCAGAAGAAGGGCAAGGAAACTGCTCCAGCACCTGCA
GCAAGTAAACCGGCGGAGCGGGTTGAAACAAGCGAGAGTACAATAAGACAAAAGAAGGCGGAAGTAACCG
AAAGCTGTGAAGATAACTTACCACAAAAGAGATTAGCGGGAACAAACGTTCAAAGATCTGTGAGCTCTTG
TAGCGAAAATAGCGAAGGACACGTCTCTGAGAGTAGCTTAAGTGAGAAGAGTTTAACTGGTGATTATGTG
GAGGAAAAGTGCAATAGTGTGAATTCGGAAAGCCAGCAAGAAAGTGTAAAGTTTCAGGAGGAGCTCGAAA
AGAGCAACGAGGCAATTGTCGAGGCCGAAACGATTCTGCCAACAGCTGAGTCCTCTGAGGACATCAGTCC
CGCTGCAGTTGCGCCAGGCAATGGAGAAGACGAAGGATGCTTACCCGTTGTTGATCCAGTCGAACCACCG
AGTCTGGCGGATAATGGAAGCAGAGTAACAGATGCGCTATCTAAGCTGAACATTTTCGATGACACGCCTA
GCTTTTTCACATCGCCATCATTCCAGCAAGCACCCATATTAAAGAATAAGCTAGATTTGGAAATGCGACA
GTCTCATTTACCTGACTTGGTCAACGACATTGATGGAATCCAAAAGGCATCCAATACAAACGAGTGGGAG
GAAGCCTTTAAAAATGTGATGATGGGCAACACGCAGCACATGGAGGAGCAACTGTTGCAGCAGCAACATT
TGCAGCAGCATCAGAATTTGCGCCACCAGCTGGTGTTGCAACAGGAGGAGTTCCTTCGCATGCAAGAATT
ACAGAAACGCAACAACTTTGCGACGCAAATCAACGGTCCTGCGAATGATTTCCTTAGAGCTTATGAGCTG
AGAGCTCAAGCCAATGCAATCATTCAGCAACAATTATTACAACAGCACGCAGGCGAAAATCTATTTGGCG
GCAACATGTCGAAGTTCTTCGATTTCCATAAAAGTCAGCCGCAGTCACACCATCAGTATCTAAATGGACA
TCCGCCTCAAATCAATGGGAATGGTGCTGTGCCGGAGCCGCAAAGAGTGGCGGCCTCTTTGGAAAGCAAT
CGACTGAATTCGCCTTTTGTCGAAAATGGACTTATTAACTCGCAGCAGCAGCAGCAGCAGCAGCAACAGC
AACAAAAGCAGAGAATGATGGGAATGTATGAATTTATGCCTCCAAACACGCAATCTCAGCAGAATCGGTT
TACACAGAACTCGATAGTCGACGATGACTTAGGATTCGACCCGTTCGTTGAGACCCAAAAGGGACTTGCT
GAACTTATGGAAAATGAGGTGGTCCAAAAACAGAGTATTAATAATGAGAACCCCTTGCCGAAGTTGCCGC
CACAGCCTCAAGTTCCACCCCATCCGCAATTGGTGGACAACCTGCAGCGAGCTCGCATGCCGCCGCCAGG
CTTCAATCACGTCAACACATTGGGCTTGGGCGGTGCATCCAGACTGCAGCTCACCAGCAAAATAATGCCC
TTCATGAACATGCCCGTTAATGGGGTGGGCAACAGCGGTGCCCAGGGACAGCACCAAATGCCAATGGGTG
TCAACTGGAATGCGCCGATGGGCATGCACCAGAACCCGGGACAGCCCGTGGGTGATTCGCAATTGCAGCA
TCCAATGGCTCACAACAAGGTTTACAACAACAGTGATTGGACTTCAATGGATCCGGCTATACTTTCGTTT
AGACAGTATTCTTCTTTTCCACAAAACCAAATTCCCCCACATCCTCAGCAGCAACAGGATTTATTTTTGC
AGCATTTGGCTCAACAGCAAAATTCCCAGAGTGGTGGTTTCAACAACCAGGCACAGCAAATGCTTCCTAT
GGGGATGCCCAATAGTTTGCTGAACGGACAACAAACGCAGCCGCCACAGGTCAATGCCAATGTTCAGGGC
ATGCTTGAGTTTTTAAAAAGCCGTCAATTCGTTTAGTTCGAAGGTAAGCCTATCCCTAACCCTCTCCTCG
GTCTCGATTCTACGCGTACCGGTCATCATCACCATCACCATTGAGTTTAAACCCGCTGATCAGCCTCGAC
TGTGCCTTCTAAGGCCTGAGCTCGCTGATCAGCCTCGATCGAGGATCCAGACATGATAAGATACATTGAT
GAGTTTGGACAAACCACAACTAGAATGCAGTGAAAAAAATGCTTTATTTGTGAAATTTGTGATGCTATTG
CTTTATTTGTAACCATTATAAGCTGCAATAAACAAGTTAACAACAACAATTGCATTCATTTTATGTTTCA
GGTTCAGGGGGAGGTGTGGGAGGTTTTTTAAAGCAAGTAAAACCTCTACAAATGTGGTATGGCTGATTAT
GATCAGTCGACCGATGCCCTTGAGAGCCTTCAACCCAGTCAGCTCCTTCCGGTGGGCGCGGGGCATGACT
ATCGTCGCCGCACTTATGACTGTCTTCTTTATCATGCAACTCGTAGGACAGGTGCCGGCAGCGCTCTGGG
TCATTTTCGGCGAGGACCGCTTTCGCTGGAGCGCGACGATGATCGGCCTGTCGCTTGCGGTATTCGGAAT
CTTGCACGCCCTCGCTCAAGCCTTCGTCACTGGTCCCGCCACCAAACGTTTCGGCGAGAAGCAGGCCATT
ATCGCCGGCATGGCGGCCGACGCGCTGGGCTACGTCTTGCTGGCGTTCGCGACGCGAGGCTGGATGGCCT
TCCCCATTATGATTCTTCTCGCTTCCGGCGGCATCGGGATGCCCGCGTTGCAGGCCATGCTGTCCAGGCA
GGTAGATGACGACCATCAGGGACAGCTTCAAGGATCGCTCGCGGCTCTTACCAGCCAGCAAAAGGCCAGG
AACCGTAAAAAGGCCGCGTTGCTGGCGTTTTTCCATAGGCTCCGCCCCCCTGACGAGCATCACAAAAATC
GACGCTCAAGTCAGAGGTGGCGAAACCCGACAGGACTATAAAGATACCAGGCGTTTCCCCCTGGAAGCTC
CCTCGTGCGCTCTCCTGTTCCGACCCTGCCGCTTACCGGATACCTGTCCGCCTTTCTCCCTTCGGGAAGC
GTGGCGCTTTCTCAATGCTCACGCTGTAGGTATCTCAGTTCGGTGTAGGTCGTTCGCTCCAAGCTGGGCT
GTGTGCACGAACCCCCCGTTCAGCCCGACCGCTGCGCCTTATCCGGTAACTATCGTCTTGAGTCCAACCC
GGTAAGACACGACTTATCGCCACTGGCAGCAGCCACTGGTAACAGGATTAGCAGAGCGAGGTATGTAGGC
GGTGCTACAGAGTTCTTGAAGTGGTGGCCTAACTACGGCTACACTAGAAGGACAGTATTTGGTATCTGCG
CTCTGCTGAAGCCAGTTACCTTCGGAAAAAGAGTTGGTAGCTCTTGATCCGGCAAACAAACCACCGCTGG
TAGCGGTGGTTTTTTTGTTTGCAAGCAGCAGATTACGCGCAGAAAAAAAGGATCTCAAGAAGATCCTTTG
ATCTTTTCTACGGGGTCTGACGCTCAGTGGAACGAAAACTCACGTTAAGGGATTTTGGTCATGAGATTAT
CAAAAAGGATCTTCACCTAGATCCTTTTAAATTAAAAATGAAGTTTTAAATCAATCTAAAGTATATATGA
GTAAACTTGGTCTGACAGTTACCAATGCTTAATCAGTGAGGCACCTATCTCAGCGATCTGTCTATTTCGT
TCATCCATAGTTGCCTGACTCCCCGTCGTGTAGATAACTACGATACGGGAGGGCTTACCATCTGGCCCCA
GTGCTGCAATGATACCGCGAGACCCACGCTCACCGGCTCCAGATTTATCAGCAATAAACCAGCCAGCCGG
AAGGGCCGAGCGCAGAAGTGGTCCTGCAACTTTATCCGCCTCCATCCAGTCTATTAATTGTTGCCGGGAA
GCTAGAGTAAGTAGTTCGCCAGTTAATAGTTTGCGCAACGTTGTTGCCATTGCTGCAGGCATCGTGGTGT
CACGCTCGTCGTTTGGTATGGCTTCATTCAGCTCCGGTTCCCAACGATCAAGGCGAGTTACATGATCCCC
CATGTTGTGCAAAAAAGCGGTTAGCTCCTTCGGTCCTCCGATCGTTGTCAGAAGTAAGTTGGCCGCAGTG
TTATCACTCATGGTTATGGCAGCACTGCATAATTCTCTTACTGTCATGCCATCCGTAAGATGCTTTTCTG
TGACTGGTGAGTACTCAACCAAGTCATTCTGAGAATAGTGTATGCGGCGACCGAGTTGCTCTTGCCCGGC
GTCAACACGGGATAATACCGCGCCACATAGCAGAACTTTAAAAGTGCTCATCATTGGAAAACGTTCTTCG
GGGCGAAAACTCTCAAGGATCTTACCGCTGTTGAGATCCAGTTCGATGTAACCCACTCGTGCACCCAACT
GATCTTCAGCATCTTTTACTTTCACCAGCGTTTCTGGGTGAGCAAAAACAGGAAGGCAAAATGCCGCAAA
AAAGGGAATAAGGGCGACACGGAAATGTTGAATACTCATACTCTTCCTTTTTCAATATTATTGAAGCATT
TATCAGGGTTATTGTCTCATGAGCGGATACATATTTGAATGTATTTAGAAAAATAAACAAATAGGGGTTC
CGCGCACATTTCCCCGAAAAGTGCCACCTGACGTCTAAGAAACCATTATTATCATGACATTAACCTATAA
AAATAGGCGTATCACGAGGCCCTTTCGT
Features (pLannotate 1.2.2; 11 found; start..end, strand, type, name):
     56..2568    +  promoter       Ac5 promoter: Drosophila melanogaster actin 5C promoter
   2588..2653    +  CDS            N (fragment): REGN_LAMBD - Experimental evidence at protein level: Swiss-Prot protein existence level 1. Plays a role as a transcriptional antitermination factor that allows the virus to initiate its lytic phase. Activates expression of the delayed viral early genes by modifying host RNA polymerase (RNAP) into a form that is resistant to termination signals. This antitermination function requires the host NusA protein which serves to stabilize the interaction between antitermination protein N and host RNA polymerase. From Escherichia phage lambda (Bacteriophage lambda).
   2678..2704    +  CDS            3xHA (fragment): three tandem HA epitope tags
   2744..2968    +  CDS            CNOT4 (fragment): CNOT4_HUMAN - Also known as NOT4. Experimental evidence at protein level: Swiss-Prot protein existence level 1. Has E3 ubiquitin ligase activity, promoting ubiquitination and degradation of target proteins (PubMed:11823428, PubMed:22159038, PubMed:26575292). Involved in activation of the JAK/STAT pathway (PubMed:11823428, PubMed:22159038). Catalyzes ubiquitination of methylated RBM15 (PubMed:26575292). Plays a role in quality control of translation of mitochondrial outer membrane-localized mRNA (PubMed:29861391). As part of the PINK1-regulated signaling, upon mitochondria damage, ubiquitinates
   5363..5404    +  CDS            V5 tag: epitope tag from simian virus 5
   5504..5638    -  polyA_signal   SV40 poly(A) signal: SV40 polyadenylation signal
   5661..5745    -  CDS            large T antigen (fragment): large T antigen from SV40 (simian virus 40)
   5746..6216    +  CDS            TcR (fragment): tetracycline efflux protein; tet; confers resistance to tetracycline
   6260..6848    -  rep_origin     ori: high-copy-number ColE1/pMB1/pBR322/pUC origin of replication
   7019..7879    -  CDS            AmpR: β-lactamase; bla; confers resistance to ampicillin, carbenicillin, and related antibiotics
   7880..7984    -  promoter       AmpR promoter: bla
