[The description below was written by a language model from this plasmid's Addgene catalogue record and pLannotate feature annotations shown in this document.]
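Description:
pAc5.1B-lambdaN-HA-DmNot4_187-1051_I is an 8,078 nt insect-cell expression plasmid. The catalogue lists its backbone as unknown, although the name and the annotated parts point to a pAc5.1-type vector. It is maintained in E. coli through a ColE1/pUC-family origin and selected with ampicillin via a β-lactamase gene under its own bla promoter. The record describes it as low copy, even though the origin annotation is of the high-copy type. Short fragments matching a tetracycline resistance gene and SV40 large T antigen also appear in the table; these look like non-functional backbone remnants.

Expression is driven by the constitutive Drosophila melanogaster actin 5C promoter and terminated by an SV40 polyadenylation signal. The open reading frame begins with a short fragment of the bacteriophage lambda N protein, followed by an HA epitope (annotated as a partial 3xHA match) and then residues 187–1051 of Drosophila Not4 (CG31716), the fly orthologue of the CNOT4 E3 ubiquitin ligase associated with the CCR4-NOT complex. Only a small conserved stretch of the insert is picked up by homology to human CNOT4. Relative to the reference transcript, the insert carries seven silent changes and five amino-acid substitutions (G207S, S402G, A405T, V537D, I899M), which the depositor found in independent clones. A V5 tag lies downstream of the insert, but the record does not say whether it is translated in frame.

The lambda N peptide binds boxB RNA hairpins, so fusions of this kind are generally used to tether a protein to a boxB-containing reporter mRNA. The record itself states only insect expression of the truncated protein as the purpose.
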