Addgene plasmid #146530: pAc5.1B-lambdaN-HA-DmNot4_187-1051_I
Purpose: Insect Expression of DmNot4_187-1051
Depositing lab: Elisa Izaurralde. Depositing organization: Max Planck Institute for Developmental Biology.
Backbone
  Vector backbone: Unknown
  Vector type: Insect Expression
Growth in bacteria
  Bacterial resistance: Ampicillin, 100 μg/mL
  Growth temperature: 37°C
  Growth strain: DH5alpha
  Copy number: Low Copy
Gene/Insert
  Gene/Insert name: DmNot4_187-1051
  Species: D. melanogaster (fly)
  Mutation: 7 silent mutations and 5 non silent mutations G207S, S402G, A405T, V537D, I899M compared to the sequence given by NM_167919.2; the annotated variations were found in two different clones from 2 independent experiments.
  Entrez Gene: CG31716 (a.k.a. CG5244, cg5251, CG5251, Dmel\CG31716, not3/5, not4, NOT4)
  Cloning method: Unknown
Terms and licenses: Academic/Nonprofit Terms; Industry Terms: Not Available to Industry
Depositor comments: Plasmids from this collection were made available to the research community and donated after the lab closed. Please note that the sequence provided by the depositing laboratory may be theoretical/predicted or based on Sanger sequencing results. There may be discrepancies between sequencing results obtained by Addgene and the depositor sequence. If an Addgene verified sequence is not available, please contact before placing your order to request that our lab fully sequence the plasmid.
How to cite: pAc5.1B-lambdaN-HA-DmNot4_187-1051_I was a gift from Elisa Izaurralde (Addgene plasmid # 146530 ; http://n2t.net/addgene:146530 ; RRID:Addgene_146530)
